>Addgene plasmid #186872 | pTRE3G-orangutan cGASdeltaN-HA | addgene full sequence | sequence record 366079 | Addgene NGS Result
AGTTCATAGCCCATATATGGAGTTCCGCGTTACATAACTTACGGTAAATGGCCCGCCTGGCTGACCGCCC
AACGACCCCCGCCCATTGACGTCAATAATGACGTATGTTCCCATAGTAACGCCAATAGGGACTTTCCATT
GACGTCAATGGGTGGAGTATTTACGGTAAACTGCCCACTTGGCAGTACATCAAGTGTATCATATGCCAAG
TACGCCCCCTATTGACGTCAATGACGGTAAATGGCCCGCCTGGCATTATGCCCAGTACATGACCTTATGG
GACTTTCCTACTTGGCAGTACATCTACGTATTAGTCATCGCTATTACCATGGTGATGCGGTTTTGGCAGT
ACATCAATGGGCGTGGATAGCGGTTTGACTCACGGGGATTTCCAAGTCTCCACCCCATTGACGTCAATGG
GAGTTTGTTTTGGCACCAAAATCAACGGGACTTTCCAAAATGTCGTAACAACTCCGCCCCATTGACGCAA
ATGGGCGGTAGGCGTGTACGGTGGGAGGTCTATATAAGCAGAGCTCAATAAAAGAGCCCACAACCCCTCA
CTCGGCGCGCCAGTCTTCCGATAGACTGCGTCGCCCGGGTACCCGTATTCCCAATAAAGCCTCTTGCTGT
TTGCATCCGAATCGTGGTCTCGCTGTTCCTTGGGAGGGTCTCCTCTGAGTGATTGACTACCCACGACGGG
GGTCTTTCATTTGGGGGCTCGTCCGGGATTTGGAGACCCCTGCCCAGGGACCACCGACCCACCACCGGGA
GGTAAGCTGGCCAGCAACTTATCTGTGTCTGTCCGATTGTCTAGTGTCTATGTTTGATGTTATGCGCCTG
CGTCTGTACTAGTTAGCTAACTAGCTCTGTATCTGGCGGACCCGTGGTGGAACTGACGAGTTCTGAACAC
CCGGCCGCAACCCTGGGAGACGTCCCAGGGACTTTGGGGGCCGTTTTTGTGGCCCGACCTGAGGAAGGGA
GTCGATGTGGAATCCGACCCCGTCAGGATATGTGGTTCTGGTAGGAGACGAGAACCTAAAACAGTTCCCG
CCTCCGTCTGAATTTTTGCTTTCGGTTTGGAACCGAAGCCGCGCGTCTTGTCTGCTGCAGCGCTGCAGCA
TCGTTCTGTGTTGTCTCTGTCTGACTGTGTTTCTGTATTTGTCTGAAAATTAGGGCCAGACTGTTACCAC
TCCCTTAAGTTTGACCTTAGGTCACTGGAAAGATGTCGAGCGGATCGCTCACAACCAGTCGGTAGATGTC
AAGAAGAGACGTTGGGTTACCTTCTGCTCTGCAGAATGGCCAACCTTTAACGTCGGATGGCCGCGAGACG
GCACCTTTAACCGAGACCTCATCACCCAGGTTAAGATCAAGGTCTTTTCACCTGGCCCGCATGGACACCC
AGACCAGGTCCCCTACATCGTGACCTGGGAAGCCTTGGCTTTTGACCCCCCTCCCTGGGTCAAGCCCTTT
GTACACCCTAAGCCTCCGCCTCCTCTTCCTCCATCCGCCCCGTCTCTCCCCCTTGAACCTCCTCGTTCGA
CCCCGCCTCGATCCTCCCTTTATCCAGCCCTCACTCCTTCTCTAGGCGCCGGAATTGAAGATCTCGATGA
GGCCCTTTCGTCTTCACTCGAGTTTACTCCCTATCAGTGATAGAGAACGTATGAAGAGTTTACTCCCTAT
CAGTGATAGAGAACGTATGCAGACTTTACTCCCTATCAGTGATAGAGAACGTATAAGGAGTTTACTCCCT
ATCAGTGATAGAGAACGTATGACCAGTTTACTCCCTATCAGTGATAGAGAACGTATCTACAGTTTACTCC
CTATCAGTGATAGAGAACGTATATCCAGTTTACTCCCTATCAGTGATAGAGAACGTATGTCGAGGTAGGC
GTGTACGGTGGGCGCCTATAAAAGCAGAGCTCGTTTAGTGAACCGTCAGATCGCCTGGAGCAATTCCACA
ACACTTTTGTCTTATACTTGGATCCGCCACCATGCCTGGGGCCTCGAAGCTCCGGGCGGTTTTGGAGAAG
TTGAAGCTCAGCCGCCTGGAAATCTCCAAGGCGGCGGAGGTGGTGAACAGGGTTGTGGACCACCTGCTGC
GCAGACTGCAGAAGTACAACTCCGAGTTCAGAGGCGTCGGGCTGCTGCGCACCGGGAGCTACTATGAGCA
CGTGAAGATTTCTGCACCTAATGAATTTGATGTCATGTTTAAACTGGAAGTCCCCAGAATTCAACTAGAA
GAATATTCCAACACTGGTGCATATTACTTTGTGAAATTTAAAAGAAATCCGAAAGAAAATCCTCTGAGTC
AGTTTTTAGAAGGTGAAATATTATCAGCTTCTAAGATGCTGTCAAAGTTTAGGAAAATCATTAAGGAAGA
AATTAACAACATTAAAGATACAGATGTCATCATGAAGAGGAAAAGAGGAGGGAGCCCTGCTGTAACACTT
CTTATTAGTGAAGAAATATCTGTGGATATAACCCTGGCTTTGGAATCAAAAAGTAGCTGGCCTGCTAGCA
CCCAAGAAGGCCTGCCCATTAAAAACTGGCTTTCAGCAAAAGTTAGGAAGCAACTAAGACTAAAGCCATT
TTACCTTGTACCCAAGCATGCAAAGGAAGGAAATGGTTTCCAAGAAGAAACATGGCGGCTATCCTTCTCT
CACATCGAAAAGGAAATTTTGAACAATCATGGAAAATCTAAAACGTGCTGTGAAGACAAAGAAGTGAAAT
GTTGCAGGAAAGATTGTTTAAAACTAATGAAATACCTTTTAGAACAGCTGAAAGAAAGGTTTAAAGACAA
AAAACATCTGGATAAATTCTCTTCTTATCATGTGAAAACTGCCTTCTTTCACGTATGTACCCAGAACCCT
CAAGACAGTCAGTGGGACCCCAAAGACCTGGGCCTCTGCTTTGATAACTGCGTGACATACTTTCTTCAGT
GCCTCAGGACAGAACAACTTGGGAATTATTTTATTCCTGGATTCAATCTATTCTCTAGCAACTTAATTGA
CAAAAGAAGTAAAGAATTTCTGACAAAGCAAATTGAATATGAAAGAAACAATGAGTTTCCAGTTTTTGAT
GAATTTTACCCATACGATGTTCCAGATTACGCTTGAGCGGCCGCGCCGGCGGGCCCGAATTCTACCGGGT
AGGGGAGGCGCTTTTCCCAAGGCAGTCTGGAGCATGCGCTTTAGCAGCCCCGCTGGGCACTTGGCGCTAC
ACAAGTGGCCTCTGGCCTCGCACACATTCCACATCCACCGGTAGGCGCCAACCGGCTCCGTTCTTTGGTG
GCCCCTTCGCGCCACCTTCTACTCCTCCCCTAGTCAGGAAGTTCCCCCCCGCCCCGCAGCTCGCGTCGTG
CAGGACGTGACAAATGGAAGTAGCACGTCTCACTAGTCTCGTGCAGATGGACAGCACCGCTGAGCAATGG
AAGCGGGTAGGCCTTTGGGGCAGCGGCCAATAGCAGCTTTGCTCCTTCGCTTTCTGGGCTCAGAGGCTGG
GAAGGGGTGGGTCCGGGGGCGGGCTCAGGGGCGGGGCGGGCGCCCGAAGGTCCTCCGGAGGCCCGGCATT
CTGCACGCTTCAAAAGCGCACGTCTGCCGCGCTGTTCTCCTCTTCCTCATCTCCGGGCCTTTCGACCTGC
AGCCCAAGCTTACCATGACCGAGTACAAGCCCACGGTGCGCCTCGCCACCCGCGACGACGTCCCCAGGGC
CGTACGCACCCTCGCCGCCGCGTTCGCCGACTACCCCGCCACGCGCCACACCGTCGATCCGGACCGCCAC
ATCGAGCGGGTCACCGAGCTGCAAGAACTCTTCCTCACGCGCGTCGGGCTCGACATCGGCAAGGTGTGGG
TCGCGGACGACGGCGCCGCGGTGGCGGTCTGGACCACGCCGGAGAGCGTCGAAGCGGGGGCGGTGTTCGC
CGAGATCGGCCCGCGCATGGCCGAGTTGAGCGGTTCCCGGCTGGCCGCGCAGCAACAGATGGAAGGCCTC
CTGGCGCCGCACCGGCCCAAGGAGCCCGCGTGGTTCCTGGCCACCGTCGGCGTCTCGCCCGACCACCAGG
GCAAGGGTCTGGGCAGCGCCGTCGTGCTCCCCGGAGTGGAGGCGGCCGAGCGCGCCGGGGTGCCCGCCTT
CCTGGAGACCTCCGCGCCCCGCAACCTCCCCTTCTACGAGCGGCTCGGCTTCACCGTCACCGCCGACGTC
GAGGTGCCCGAAGGACCGCGCACCTGGTGCATGACCCGCAAGCCCGGTGCCTGACGCCCGCCCCACGACC
CGCAGCGCCCGACCGAAAGGAGCGCACGACCCCATGCATCGGCGTCTCGAGATATCAGTGGTCCAGGCTC
TAGTTTTGACTCAACAATATCACCAGCTGAAGCCTATAGAGTACGAGCCATAGATAAAATAAAAGATTTT
ATTTAGTCTCCAGAAAAAGGGGGGAATGAAAGACCCCACCTGTAGGTTTGGCAAGCTAGCTTAAGTAACG
CCATTTTGCAAGGCATGGAAAAATACATAACTGAGAATAGAGAAGTTCAGATCAAGGTCAGGAACAGATG
GAACAGGGTCGACCCTAGAGAACCATCAGATGTTTCCAGGGTGCCCCAAGGACCTGAAATGACCCTGTGC
CTTATTTGAACTAACCAATCAGTTCGCTTCTCGCTTCTGTTCGCGCGCTTCTGCTCCCCGAGCTCAATAA
AAGAGCCCACAACCCCTCACTCGGGGCGCCAGTCCTCCGATTGACTGAGTCGCCCGGGTACCCGTGTATC
CAATAAACCCTCTTGCAGTTGCATCCGACTTGTGGTCTCGCTGTTCCTTGGGAGGGTCTCCTCTGAGTGA
TTGACTACCCGTCAGCGGGGGTCTTTCATTTGGGGGCTCGTCCGGGATCGGGAGACCCCTGCCCAGGGAC
CACCGACCCACCACCGGGAGGTAAGCTGGCTGCCTCGCGCGTTTCGGTGATGACGGTGAAAACCTCTGAC
ACATGCAGCTCCCGGAGACGGTCACAGCTTGTCTGTAAGCGGATGCCGGGAGCAGACAAGCCCGTCAGGG
CGCGTCAGCGGGTGTTGGCGGGTGTCGGGGCGCAGCCATGACCCAGTCACGTAGCGATAGCGGAGTGTAG
ATCCGGCTGTGGAATGTGTGTCAGTTAGGGTGTGGAAAGTCCCCAGGCTCCCCAGCAGGCAGAAGTATGC
AAAGCATGCATCTCAATTAGTCAGCAACCAGGTGTGGAAAGTCCCCAGGCTCCCCAGCAGGCAGAAGTAT
GCAAAGCATGCATCTCAATTAGTCAGCAACCATAGTCCCGCCCCTAACTCCGCCCATCCCGCCCCTAACT
CCGCCCAGTTCCGCCCATTCTCCGCCCCATGGCTGACTAATTTTTTTTATTTATGCAGAGGCCGAGGCCG
CCTCGGCCTCTGAGCTATTCCAGAAGTAGTGAGGAGGCTTTTTTGGAGGCCTAGGCTTTTGCAAAAAGCT
TACTGGCTTAACTATGCGGCATCAGAGCAGATTGTACTGAGAGTGCACCATATGCGGTGTGAAATACCGC
ACAGATGCGTAAGGAGAAAATACCGCATCAGGCGCTCTTCCGCTTCCTCGCTCACTGACTCGCTGCGCTC
GGTCGTTCGGCTGCGGCGAGCGGTATCAGCTCACTCAAAGGCGGTAATACGGTTATCCACAGAATCAGGG
GATAACGCAGGAAAGAACATGTGAGCAAAAGGCCAGCAAAAGGCCAGGAACCGTAAAAAGGCCGCGTTGC
TGGCGTTTTTCCATAGGCTCCGCCCCCCTGACGAGCATCACAAAAATCGACGCTCAAGTCAGAGGTGGCG
AAACCCGACAGGACTATAAAGATACCAGGCGTTTCCCCCTGGAAGCTCCCTCGTGCGCTCTCCTGTTCCG
ACCCTGCCGCTTACCGGATACCTGTCCGCCTTTCTCCCTTCGGGAAGCGTGGCGCTTTCTCATAGCTCAC
GCTGTAGGTATCTCAGTTCGGTGTAGGTCGTTCGCTCCAAGCTGGGCTGTGTGCACGAACCCCCCGTTCA
GCCCGACCGCTGCGCCTTATCCGGTAACTATCGTCTTGAGTCCAACCCGGTAAGACACGACTTATCGCCA
CTGGCAGCAGCCACTGGTAACAGGATTAGCAGAGCGAGGTATGTAGGCGGTGCTACAGAGTTCTTGAAGT
GGTGGCCTAACTACGGCTACACTAGAAGGACAGTATTTGGTATCTGCGCTCTGCTGAAGCCAGTTACCTT
CGGAAAAAGAGTTGGTAGCTCTTGATCCGGCAAACAAACCACCGCTGGTAGCGGTGGTTTTTTTGTTTGC
AAGCAGCAGATTACGCGCAGAAAAAAAGGATCTCAAGAAGATCCTTTGATCTTTTCTACGGGGTCTGACG
CTCAGTGGAACGAAAACTCACGTTAAGGGATTTTGGTCATGAGATTATCAAAAAGGATCTTCACCTAGAT
CCTTTTAAATTAAAAATGAAGTTTTAAATCAATCTAAAGTATATATGAGTAAACTTGGTCTGACAGTTAC
CAATGCTTAATCAGTGAGGCACCTATCTCAGCGATCTGTCTATTTCGTTCATCCATAGTTGCCTGACTCC
CCGTCGTGTAGATAACTACGATACGGGAGGGCTTACCATCTGGCCCCAGTGCTGCAATGATACCGCGAGA
CCCACGCTCACCGGCTCCAGATTTATCAGCAATAAACCAGCCAGCCGGAAGGGCCGAGCGCAGAAGTGGT
CCTGCAACTTTATCCGCCTCCATCCAGTCTATTAATTGTTGCCGGGAAGCTAGAGTAAGTAGTTCGCCAG
TTAATAGTTTGCGCAACGTTGTTGCCATTGCTGCAGGCATCGTGGTGTCACGCTCGTCGTTTGGTATGGC
TTCATTCAGCTCCGGTTCCCAACGATCAAGGCGAGTTACATGATCCCCCATGTTGTGCAAAAAAGCGGTT
AGCTCCTTCGGTCCTCCGATCGTTGTCAGAAGTAAGTTGGCCGCAGTGTTATCACTCATGGTTATGGCAG
CACTGCATAATTCTCTTACTGTCATGCCATCCGTAAGATGCTTTTCTGTGACTGGTGAGTACTCAACCAA
GTCATTCTGAGAATAGTGTATGCGGCGACCGAGTTGCTCTTGCCCGGCGTCAACACGGGATAATACCGCG
CCACATAGCAGAACTTTAAAAGTGCTCATCATTGGAAAACGTTCTTCGGGGCGAAAACTCTCAAGGATCT
TACCGCTGTTGAGATCCAGTTCGATGTAACCCACTCGTGCACCCAACTGATCTTCAGCATCTTTTACTTT
CACCAGCGTTTCTGGGTGAGCAAAAACAGGAAGGCAAAATGCCGCAAAAAAGGGAATAAGGGCGACACGG
AAATGTTGAATACTCATACTCTTCCTTTTTCAATATTATTGAAGCATTTATCAGGGTTATTGTCTCATGA
GCGGATACATATTTGAATGTATTTAGAAAAATAAACAAATAGGGGTTCCGCGCACATTTCCCCGAAAAGT
GCCACCTGACGTCTAAGAAACCATTATTATCATGACATTAACCTATAAAAATAGGCGTATCACGAGGCCC
TTTCGTCTTCAAGAATTAGCTTGGCCATTGCATACGTTGTATCCATATCATAATATGTACATTTATATTG
GCTCATGTCCAACATTACCGCCATGTTGACATTGATTATTGACTAGTTATTAATAGTAATCAATTACGGG
GTCATT
Features (pLannotate 1.2.2; 19 found; start..end, strand, type, name):
    332..535     +  promoter       CMV promoter: human cytomegalovirus (CMV) immediate early promoter
    536..711     +  LTR            5' LTR (truncated): truncated long terminal repeat from Moloney murine sarcoma virus
    833..1107    +  misc_feature   MESV Ψ (fragment): packaging signal of murine embryonic stem cell virus
   1174..1590    +  CDS            gag (truncated): truncated Moloney murine leukemia virus (MMLV) gag gene lacking the start codon
   1630..1979    +  promoter       TRE3GV promoter: 3rd-generation Tet-responsive promoter that can be activated by binding of Tet-On® 3G, optimized for retroviral and lentiviral vectors
   1995..3086    +  CDS            CGAS (fragment): CGAS_HUMAN - Also known as C6orf150 From Homo sapiens (Human).
   3087..3114    +  CDS            3xHA (fragment): three tandem HA epitope tags
   3147..3634    +  promoter       PGK promoter: mouse phosphoglycerate kinase 1 promoter
   3655..4254    +  CDS            PuroR: puromycin N-acetyltransferase; pac from Streptomyces alboniger; confers resistance to puromycin
   4321..4393    +  CDS            env (fragment): murine leukemia virus gPr80 envelope polyprotein precursor; env; proteolytically cleaved into gp70SU and p15TM subunits
   4435..4860    +  LTR            3' LTR (ΔU3): self-inactivating 3' long terminal repeat (LTR) from Moloney murine leukemia virus
   4929..4969    +  CDS            rop (fragment): Rop protein, which maintains plasmids at low copy number; rop
   5071..5109    +  misc_feature   bom (fragment): basis of mobility region from pBR322
   5126..5455    +  promoter       SV40 promoter: SV40 enhancer and early promoter
   5461..5562    +  misc_feature   bom (fragment): basis of mobility region from pBR322
   5748..6336    -  rep_origin     ori: high-copy-number ColE1/pMB1/pBR322/pUC origin of replication
   6507..7367    -  CDS            AmpR: β-lactamase; bla; confers resistance to ampicillin, carbenicillin, and related antibiotics
   7368..7472    -  promoter       AmpR promoter: bla
   7658..331     +  enhancer       CMV enhancer (across the origin): human cytomegalovirus immediate early enhancer
