[The description below was written by a language model from this plasmid's Addgene catalogue record and pLannotate feature annotations shown in this document.]
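Description:
pTRE3G-orangutan cGASdeltaN-HA is a self-inactivating gammaretroviral transfer vector built on the pRetroX-TRE3G backbone for doxycycline-dependent expression of a truncated orangutan cGAS in mammalian cells. In bacteria it is maintained through a high-copy ColE1/pUC-type origin and selected with ampicillin via the β-lactamase gene. The viral portion begins with a CMV enhancer/promoter fused to a truncated 5' LTR, which drives production of the genomic RNA in packaging cells. This is followed by a Ψ packaging signal with an adjoining truncated gag segment lacking its start codon, and the unit ends in a ΔU3 3' LTR. Because the U3 deletion is copied to both LTRs during reverse transcription, LTR promoter activity is lost in the integrated provirus, leaving transcription to the internal promoters.

The payload is a synthetic coding sequence for Pongo abelii cGAS residues 158–521, an N-terminal truncation of the cyclic GMP-AMP synthase, preceded by a Kozak sequence and carrying a C-terminal HA epitope tag. The automated annotation labels this region as a human CGAS fragment and the tag as a partial 3xHA, which reflects homology matching rather than the recorded species or tag. The insert sits under the TRE3GV promoter, a third-generation Tet-responsive element that is activated only when the Tet-On 3G transactivator binds it in the presence of doxycycline. The transactivator is not encoded here and must be provided separately. Downstream, a mouse PGK promoter drives puromycin N-acetyltransferase for selection of transduced cells. The construct serves to generate stable, inducible cell lines, and the associated work compares self-DNA detection by cGAS enzymes from different mammalian species.
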