Addgene plasmid #186872: pTRE3G-orangutan cGASdeltaN-HA
Purpose: Doxycycline-dependent expression of orangutan cGAS gene in mammalian cells by retroviral transduction
Depositing lab: Jonathan Kagan. Depositing organization: Boston Children's Hospital. Publication: Species-specific self-DNA detection mechanisms by mammalian cyclic GMP-AMP synthases. Mosallanejad K, Kennedy SN, Bahleda KM, Slavik KM, Zhou W, Govande AA, Hancks DC, Kranzusch PJ, Kagan JC. Sci Immunol. 2023 Jan 20;8(79):eabp9765. doi: 10.1126/sciimmunol.abp9765. Epub 2023 Jan 20. PubMed 36662885.
Backbone
  Vector backbone: pRetroX-TRE3G Vector
  Backbone manufacturer: Takara Bio
  Backbone size w/o insert (bp): 6600
  Vector type: Retroviral
  Selectable markers: Puromycin
Growth in bacteria
  Bacterial resistance: Ampicillin, 100 μg/mL
  Growth temperature: 37°C
  Growth strain: NEB Stable
  Copy number: High Copy
Gene/Insert
  Gene/Insert name: Orangutan cGAS truncation mutant (158-521 a.a.) with C-terminal HA tag (alt names: cGAS; cGASdeltaN)
  Species: Synthetic; Pongo abelii
  Insert size (bp): 1125
  Mutation: N-terminal truncation
  Entrez Gene: CGAS (a.k.a. CR201_G0047729, MB21D1)
  Promoter: TRE3G
  Tag / fusion protein: HA (C terminal on insert)
  Cloning method: Ligation Independent Cloning
  Sequencing primers: 5′ pCEP_Fw (agagctcgtttagtgaaccg); 3′ MSCV_Rv (cagcggggctgctaaagcgcatgc)
Terms and licenses: Academic/Nonprofit Terms; Industry Terms: Not Available to Industry
Depositor comments: Contains Kozak sequence (gccacc) before start codon. Please visit https://www.biorxiv.org/content/10.1101/2022.03.09.483681v2 for bioRxiv preprint.
How to cite: pTRE3G-orangutan cGASdeltaN-HA was a gift from Jonathan Kagan (Addgene plasmid # 186872 ; http://n2t.net/addgene:186872 ; RRID:Addgene_186872)
